>Addgene plasmid #125583 | pMF1762 | depositor full sequence | sequence record 240322 | pMF1762 sequence 4854 bps
TAGTTATTAATAGTAATCAATTACGGGGTCATTAGTTCATAGCCCATATATGGAGTTCCGCGTTACATAA
CTTACGGTAAATGGCCCGCCTGGCTGACCGCCCAACGACCCCCGCCCATTGACGTCAATAATGACGTATG
TTCCCATAGTAACGCCAATAGGGACTTTCCATTGACGTCAATGGGTGGAGTATTTACGGTAAACTGCCCA
CTTGGCAGTACATCAAGTGTATCATATGCCAAGTACGCCCCCTATTGACGTCAATGACGGTAAATGGCCC
GCCTGGCATTATGCCCAGTACATGACCTTATGGGACTTTCCTACTTGGCAGTACATCTACGTATTAGTCA
TCGCTATTACCATGGTGATGCGGTTTTGGCAGTACATCAATGGGCGTGGATAGCGGTTTGACTCACGGGG
ATTTCCAAGTCTCCACCCCATTGACGTCAATGGGAGTTTGTTTTGGCACCAAAATCAACGGGACTTTCCA
AAATGTCGTAACAACTCCGCCCCATTGACGCAAATGGGCGGTAGGCGTGTACGGTGGGAGGTCTATATAA
GCAGAGCTGGTTTAGTGAACCGTCAGATCCGCTAGCATGTCCGTCCTGACGCCGCTGCTGCTGCGGGGCT
TGACAGGCTCGGCCCGGCGGCTCCCAGTGCCGCGCGCCAAGATCCATTCGTTGGGGGATCTGTCCGTCCT
GACGCCGCTGCTGCTGCGGGGCTTGACAGGCTCGGCCCGGCGGCTCCCAGTGCCGCGCGCCAAGATCCAT
TCGTTGGGGGATCTCGAGCTCAAGCTTACCATGGTGAGCAAGGGCGAGGAGCTGTTCACCGGGGTGGTGC
CCATCCTGGTCGAGCTGGACGGCGACGTAAACGGCCACAAGTTCAGCGTGTCCGGCGAGGGCGAGGGCGA
TGCCACCTACGGCAAGCTGACCCTGAAGTTCATCTCCACCACCGGCAAGCTGCCCGTGCCCTGGCCCACC
CTCGTGACCACCCTGACCTACGGCGTGCAGTGCTTCAGCCGCTACCCTGACCACATGAAGCAGCACGACT
TCTTCAAGTCCGCCATGCCCGAAGGCTACGTCCAGGAGCGCACCATCTTCTTCAAGGACGACGGCAACTA
CAAGACCCGCGCCGAGGTGAAGTTCGAGGGCGACACCCTGGTGAACCGCATCGAGCTGAAGGGCATCGAC
TTCAAGGAGGACGGCAACATCCTGGGGCACAAGCTGGAGTACAACTACAACTGCCACAACGTCTATATCA
TGGCCGACAAGCAGAAGAACGGCATCAAGGTGAACTTCAAGATCCGCCACAACATCGAGGACGGCAGCGT
GCAGCTCGCCGACCACTACCAGCAGAACACCCCCATCGGCGACGGCCCCGTGCTGCTGCCCGACAACCAC
TACCTGAGCACCTGCTCCGCCCTGAGCAAAGACCCCAACGAGAAGCGCGATCACATGGTCCTGCTGGAGT
TCGTGACCGCCGCCGGGATCACTCTCGGCATGGACGAGCTGTACAAGTAAGCGGCCGCGACTCTAGATCA
TAATCAGCCATACCACATTTGTAGAGGTTTTACTTGCTTTAAAAAACCTCCCACACCTCCCCCTGAACCT
GAAACATAAAATGAATGCAATTGTTGTTGTTAACTTGTTTATTGCAGCTTATAATGGTTACAAATAAAGC
AATAGCATCACAAATTTCACAAATAAAGCATTTTTTTCACTGCATTCTAGTTGTGGTTTGTCCAAACTCA
TCAATGTATCTTAAGGCGTAAATTGTAAGCGTTAATATTTTGTTAAAATTCGCGTTAAATTTTTGTTAAA
TCAGCTCATTTTTTAACCAATAGGCCGAAATCGGCAAAATCCCTTATAAATCAAAAGAATAGACCGAGAT
AGGGT
[37 nt withheld, positions 1896-1932]
AAAGAACGTGGACTCCAACGTCAAAGG
[49 nt withheld, positions 1960-2008]
T
[91 nt withheld, positions 2010-2100]
G
[124 nt withheld, positions 2102-2225]
CAGGTGGCACTTTTCGGGGAAATGTGCGCGGAACCCCTATTTGTTTATTTTTCTAAATACATTCAAATAT
GTATCCGCTCATGAGACAATAACCCTGATAAATGCTTCAATAATATTGAAAAAGGAAGAGTCCTGAGGCG
GAAAGAACCAGCTGTGGAATGTGTGTCAGTTAGGGTGTGGAAAGTCCCCAGGCTCCCCAGCAGGCAGAAG
TATGCAAAGCATGCATCTCAATTAGTCAGCAACCAGGTGTGGAAAGTCCCCAGGCTCCCCAGCAGGCAGA
AGTATGCAAAGCATGCATCTCAATTAGTCAGCAACCATAGTCCCGCCCCTAACTCCGCCCATCCCGCCCC
TAACTCCGCCCAGTTCCGCCCATTCTCCGCCCCATGGCTGACTAATTTTTTTTATTTATGCAGAGGCCGA
GGCCGCCTCGGCCTCTGAGCTATTCCAGAAGTAGTGAGGAGGCTTTTTTGGAGGCCTAGGCTTTTGCAAA
GATCGATCAAGAGACAGGATGAGGATCGTTTCGCATGATTGAACAAGATGGATTGCACGCAGGTTCTCCG
GCCGCTTGGGTGGAGAGGCTATTCGGCTATGACTGGGCACAACAGACAATCGGCTGCTCTGATGCCGCCG
TGTTCCGGCTGTCAGCGCAGGGGCGCCCGGTTCTTTTTGTCAAGACCGACCTGTCCGGTGCCCTGAATGA
ACTGCAAGACGAGGCAGCGCGGCTATCGTGGCTGGCCACGACGGGCGTTCCTTGCGCAGCTGTGCTCGAC
GTTGTCACTGAAGCGGGAAGGGACTGGCTGCTATTGGGCGAAGTGCCGGGGCAGGATCTCCTGTCATCTC
ACCTTGCTCCTGCCGAGAAAGTATCCATCATGGCTGATGCAATGCGGCGGCTGCATACGCTTGATCCGGC
TACCTGCCCATTCGACCACCAAGCGAAACATCGCATCGAGCGAGCACGTACTCGGATGGAAGCCGGTCTT
GTCGATCAGGATGATCTGGACGAAGAGCATCAGGGGCTCGCGCCAGCCGAACTGTTCGCCAGGCTCAAGG
CGAGCATGCCCGACGGCGAGGATCTCGTCGTGACCCATGGCGATGCCTGCTTGCCGAATATCATGGTGGA
AAATGGCCGCTTTTCTGGATTCATCGACTGTGGCCGGCTGGGTGTGGCGGACCGCTATCAGGACATAGCG
TTGGCTACCCGTGATATTGCTGAAGAGCTTGGCGGCGAATGGGCTGACCGCTTCCTCGTGCTTTACGGTA
TCGCCGCTCCCGATTCGCAGCGCATCGCCTTCTATCGCCTTCTTGACGAGTTCTTCTGAGCGGGACTCTG
GGGTTCGAAATGACCGACCAAGCGACGCCCAACCTGCCATCACGAGATTTCGATTCCACCGCCGCCTTCT
ATGAAAGGTTGGGCTTCGGAATCGTTTTCCGGGACGCCGGCTGGATGATCCTCCAGCGCGGGGATCTCAT
GCTGGAGTTCTTCGCCCACCCTAGGGGGAGGCTAACTGAAACACGGAAGGAGACAATACCGGAAGGAACC
CGCGCTATGACGGCAATAAAAAGACAGAATAAAACGCACGGTGTTGGGTCGTTTGTTCATAAACGCGGGG
TTCGGTCCCAGGGCTGGCACTCTGTCGATACCCCACCGAGACCCCATTGGGGCCAATACGCCCGCGTTTC
TTCCTTTTCCCCACCCCACCCCCCAAGTTCGGGTGAAGGCCCAGGGCTCGCAGCCAACGTCGGGGCGGCA
GGCCCTGCCATAGCCTCAGGTTACTCATATATACTTTAGATTGATTTAAAACTTCATTTTTAATTTAAAA
GGATCTAGGTGAAGATCCTTTTTGATAATCTCATGACCAAAATCCCTTAACGTGAGTTTTCGTTCCACTG
AGCGTCAGACCCCGTAGAAAAGATCAAAGGATCTTCTTGAGATCCTTTTTTTCTGCGCGTAATCTGCTGC
TTGCAAACAAAAAAACCACCGCTACCAGCGGTGGTTTGTTTGCCGGATCAAGAGCTACCAACTCTTTTTC
CGAAGGTAACTGGCTTCAGCAGAGCGCAGATACCAAATACTGTCCTTCTAGTGTAGCCGTAGTTAGGCCA
CCACTTCAAGAACTCTGTAGCACCGCCTACATACCTCGCTCTGCTAATCCTGTTACCAGTGGCTGCTGCC
AGTGGCGATAAGTCGTGTCTTACCGGGTTGGACTCAAGACGATAGTTACCGGATAAGGCGCAGCGGTCGG
GCTGAACGGGGGGTTCGTGCACACAGCCCAGCTTGGAGCGAACGACCTACACCGAACTGAGATACCTACA
GCGTGAGCTATGAGAAAGCGCCACGCTTCCCGAAGGGAGAAAGGCGGACAGGTATCCGGTAAGCGGCAGG
GTCGGAACAGGAGAGCGCACGAGGGAGCTTCCAGGGGGAAACGCCTGGTATCTTTATAGTCCTGTCGGGT
TTCGCCACCTCTGACTTGAGCGTCGATTTTTGTGATGCTCGTCAGGGGGGCGGAGCCTATGGAAAAACGC
CAGCAACGCGGCCTTTTTACGGTTCCTGGCCTTTTGCTGGCCTTTTGCTCACATGTTCTTTCCTGCGTTA
TCCCCTGATTCTGTGGATAACCGTATTACCGCCATGCAT
Features (pLannotate 1.2.2; 16 found; start..end, strand, type, name):
     61..364     +  enhancer       CMV enhancer: human cytomegalovirus immediate early enhancer
    365..568     +  promoter       CMV promoter: human cytomegalovirus (CMV) immediate early promoter
    597..671     +  CDS            COX8 presequence: mitochondrial presequence of human cytochrome c oxidase subunit VIII (Rizutto et al., 1989)
    691..764     +  CDS            COX8 presequence (fragment): mitochondrial presequence of human cytochrome c oxidase subunit VIII (Rizutto et al., 1989)
    780..797     +  misc_feature   MCS (fragment): multiple cloning site
    801..1520    +  CDS            EGFP: the original enhanced GFP (Yang et al., 1996) mammalian codon-optimized
   1536..1619    +  CDS            large T antigen (fragment): large T antigen from SV40 (simian virus 40)
   1642..1763    +  polyA_signal   SV40 poly(A) signal: SV40 polyadenylation signal
   1797..2225    -  rep_origin     f1 ori (sequence partly withheld): f1 bacteriophage origin of replication; arrow indicates direction of (+) strand synthesis
   2252..2356    +  promoter       AmpR promoter: bla
   2358..2715    +  promoter       SV40 promoter: SV40 enhancer and early promoter
   2750..3544    +  CDS            NeoR/KanR: aminoglycoside phosphotransferase from Tn5; aph(3')-II (or nptII); confers resistance to neomycin, kanamycin, and G418 (Geneticin®)
   3565..3717    +  CDS            ble (fragment): BLE_KLEPN - Experimental evidence at protein level: Swiss-Prot protein existence level 1. Binding protein with a strong affinity to the bleomycin family of antibiotics. Binds to CL990; an antimitotic-antibiotic compound. From Klebsiella pneumoniae.
   3776..3823    +  polyA_signal   HSV TK poly(A) signal: herpes simplex virus thymidine kinase polyadenylation signal (Cole and Stacy, 1985)
   3914..3930    -  polyA_signal   bGH poly(A) signal (fragment): bovine growth hormone polyadenylation signal
   4152..4740    +  rep_origin     ori: high-copy-number ColE1/pMB1/pBR322/pUC origin of replication
