>Addgene plasmid #125583 | pMF1762 | addgene full sequence | sequence record 245546 | Addgene NGS Result
CCCCATTGACGCAAATGGGCGGTAGGCGTGTACGGTGGGAGGTCTATATAAGCAGAGCTGGTTTAGTGAA
CCGTCAGATCCGCTAGCATGTCCGTCCTGACGCCGCTGCTGCTGCGGGGCTTGACAGGCTCGGCCCGGCG
GCTCCCAGTGCCGCGCGCCAAGATCCATTCGTTGGGGGATCTGTCCGTCCTGACGCCGCTGCTGCTGCGG
GGCTTGACAGGCTCGGCCCGGCGGCTCCCAGTGCCGCGCGCCAAGATCCATTCGTTGGGGGATCTCGAGC
TCAAGCTTACCATGGTGAGCAAGGGCGAGGAGCTGTTCACCGGGGTGGTGCCCATCCTGGTCGAGCTGGA
CGGCGACGTAAACGGCCACAAGTTCAGCGTGTCCGGCGAGGGCGAGGGCGATGCCACCTACGGCAAGCTG
ACCCTGAAGTTCATCTCCACCACCGGCAAGCTGCCCGTGCCCTGGCCCACCCTCGTGACCACCCTGACCT
ACGGCGTGCAGTGCTTCAGCCGCTACCCTGACCACATGAAGCAGCACGACTTCTTCAAGTCCGCCATGCC
CGAAGGCTACGTCCAGGAGCGCACCATCTTCTTCAAGGACGACGGCAACTACAAGACCCGCGCCGAGGTG
AAGTTCGAGGGCGACACCCTGGTGAACCGCATCGAGCTGAAGGGCATCGACTTCAAGGAGGACGGCAACA
TCCTGGGGCACAAGCTGGAGTACAACTACAACTGCCACAACGTCTATATCATGGCCGACAAGCAGAAGAA
CGGCATCAAGGTGAACTTCAAGATCCGCCACAACATCGAGGACGGCAGCGTGCAGCTCGCCGACCACTAC
CAGCAGAACACCCCCATCGGCGACGGCCCCGTGCTGCTGCCCGACAACCACTACCTGAGCACCTGCTCCG
CCCTGAGCAAAGACCCCAACGAGAAGCGCGATCACATGGTCCTGCTGGAGTTCGTGACCGCCGCCGGGAT
CACTCTCGGCATGGACGAGCTGTACAAGTAAGCGGCCGCGACTCTAGATCATAATCAGCCATACCACATT
TGTAGAGGTTTTACTTGCTTTAAAAAACCTCCCACACCTCCCCCTGAACCTGAAACATAAAATGAATGCA
ATTGTTGTTGTTAACTTGTTTATTGCAGCTTATAATGGTTACAAATAAAGCAATAGCATCACAAATTTCA
CAAATAAAGCATTTTTTTCACTGCATTCTAGTTGTGGTTTGTCCAAACTCATCAATGTATCTTAAGGCGT
AAATTGTAAGCGTTAATATTTTGTTAAAATTCGCGTTAAATTTTTGTTAAATCAGCTCATTTTTTAACCA
ATAGGCCGAAATCGGCAAAATCCCTTATAAATCAAAAGAATAGACCGAGATAGGGT
[37 nt withheld, positions 1387-1423]
AAAGAACGTGGACTCCAACGTCAAAGG
[49 nt withheld, positions 1451-1499]
T
[91 nt withheld, positions 1501-1591]
G
[124 nt withheld, positions 1593-1716]
CAGGTGGCACTTTTCGGGGAAATGTGCGCGGAACCCCTATTTGTTTATTTTTCTAAATACATTCAAATAT
GTATCCGCTCATGAGACAATAACCCTGATAAATGCTTCAATAATATTGAAAAAGGAAGAGTCCTGAGGCG
GAAAGAACCAGCTGTGGAATGTGTGTCAGTTAGGGTGTGGAAAGTCCCCAGGCTCCCCAGCAGGCAGAAG
TATGCAAAGCATGCATCTCAATTAGTCAGCAACCAGGTGTGGAAAGTCCCCAGGCTCCCCAGCAGGCAGA
AGTATGCAAAGCATGCATCTCAATTAGTCAGCAACCATAGTCCCGCCCCTAACTCCGCCCATCCCGCCCC
TAACTCCGCCCAGTTCCGCCCATTCTCCGCCCCATGGCTGACTAATTTTTTTTATTTATGCAGAGGCCGA
GGCCGCCTCGGCCTCTGAGCTATTCCAGAAGTAGTGAGGAGGCTTTTTTGGAGGCCTAGGCTTTTGCAAA
GATCGATCAAGAGACAGGATGAGGATCGTTTCGCATGATTGAACAAGATGGATTGCACGCAGGTTCTCCG
GCCGCTTGGGTGGAGAGGCTATTCGGCTATGACTGGGCACAACAGACAATCGGCTGCTCTGATGCCGCCG
TGTTCCGGCTGTCAGCGCAGGGGCGCCCGGTTCTTTTTGTCAAGACCGACCTGTCCGGTGCCCTGAATGA
ACTGCAAGACGAGGCAGCGCGGCTATCGTGGCTGGCCACGACGGGCGTTCCTTGCGCAGCTGTGCTCGAC
GTTGTCACTGAAGCGGGAAGGGACTGGCTGCTATTGGGCGAAGTGCCGGGGCAGGATCTCCTGTCATCTC
ACCTTGCTCCTGCCGAGAAAGTATCCATCATGGCTGATGCAATGCGGCGGCTGCATACGCTTGATCCGGC
TACCTGCCCATTCGACCACCAAGCGAAACATCGCATCGAGCGAGCACGTACTCGGATGGAAGCCGGTCTT
GTCGATCAGGATGATCTGGACGAAGAGCATCAGGGGCTCGCGCCAGCCGAACTGTTCGCCAGGCTCAAGG
CGAGCATGCCCGACGGCGAGGATCTCGTCGTGACCCATGGCGATGCCTGCTTGCCGAATATCATGGTGGA
AAATGGCCGCTTTTCTGGATTCATCGACTGTGGCCGGCTGGGTGTGGCGGACCGCTATCAGGACATAGCG
TTGGCTACCCGTGATATTGCTGAAGAGCTTGGCGGCGAATGGGCTGACCGCTTCCTCGTGCTTTACGGTA
TCGCCGCTCCCGATTCGCAGCGCATCGCCTTCTATCGCCTTCTTGACGAGTTCTTCTGAGCGGGACTCTG
GGGTTCGAAATGACCGACCAAGCGACGCCCAACCTGCCATCACGAGATTTCGATTCCACCGCCGCCTTCT
ATGAAAGGTTGGGCTTCGGAATCGTTTTCCGGGACGCCGGCTGGATGATCCTCCAGCGCGGGGATCTCAT
GCTGGAGTTCTTCGCCCACCCTAGGGGGAGGCTAACTGAAACACGGAAGGAGACAATACCGGAAGGAACC
CGCGCTATGACGGCAATAAAAAGACAGAATAAAACGCACGGTGTTGGGTCGTTTGTTCATAAACGCGGGG
TTCGGTCCCAGGGCTGGCACTCTGTCGATACCCCACCGAGACCCCATTGGGGCCAATACGCCCGCGTTTC
TTCCTTTTCCCCACCCCACCCCCCAAGTTCGGGTGAAGGCCCAGGGCTCGCAGCCAACGTCGGGGCGGCA
GGCCCTGCCATAGCCTCAGGTTACTCATATATACTTTAGATTGATTTAAAACTTCATTTTTAATTTAAAA
GGATCTAGGTGAAGATCCTTTTTGATAATCTCATGACCAAAATCCCTTAACGTGAGTTTTCGTTCCACTG
AGCGTCAGACCCCGTAGAAAAGATCAAAGGATCTTCTTGAGATCCTTTTTTTCTGCGCGTAATCTGCTGC
TTGCAAACAAAAAAACCACCGCTACCAGCGGTGGTTTGTTTGCCGGATCAAGAGCTACCAACTCTTTTTC
CGAAGGTAACTGGCTTCAGCAGAGCGCAGATACCAAATACTGTTCTTCTAGTGTAGCCGTAGTTAGGCCA
CCACTTCAAGAACTCTGTAGCACCGCCTACATACCTCGCTCTGCTAATCCTGTTACCAGTGGCTGCTGCC
AGTGGCGATAAGTCGTGTCTTACCGGGTTGGACTCAAGACGATAGTTACCGGATAAGGCGCAGCGGTCGG
GCTGAACGGGGGGTTCGTGCACACAGCCCAGCTTGGAGCGAACGACCTACACCGAACTGAGATACCTACA
GCGTGAGCTATGAGAAAGCGCCACGCTTCCCGAAGGGAGAAAGGCGGACAGGTATCCGGTAAGCGGCAGG
GTCGGAACAGGAGAGCGCACGAGGGAGCTTCCAGGGGGAAACGCCTGGTATCTTTATAGTCCTGTCGGGT
TTCGCCACCTCTGACTTGAGCGTCGATTTTTGTGATGCTCGTCAGGGGGGCGGAGCCTATGGAAAAACGC
CAGCAACGCGGCCTTTTTACGGTTCCTGGCCTTTTGCTGGCCTTTTGCTCACATGTTCTTTCCTGCGTTA
TCCCCTGATTCTGTGGATAACCGTATTACCGCCATGCATTAGTTATTAATAGTAATCAATTACGGGGTCA
TTAGTTCATAGCCCATATATGGAGTTCCGCGTTACATAACTTACGGTAAATGGCCCGCCTGGCTGACCGC
CCAACGACCCCCGCCCATTGACGTCAATAATGACGTATGTTCCCATAGTAACGCCAATAGGGACTTTCCA
TTGACGTCAATGGGTGGAGTATTTACGGTAAACTGCCCACTTGGCAGTACATCAAGTGTATCATATGCCA
AGTACGCCCCCTATTGACGTCAATGACGGTAAATGGCCCGCCTGGCATTATGCCCAGTACATGACCTTAT
GGGACTTTCCTACTTGGCAGTACATCTACGTATTAGTCATCGCTATTACCATGGTGATGCGGTTTTGGCA
GTACATCAATGGGCGTGGATAGCGGTTTGACTCACGGGGATTTCCAAGTCTCCACCCCATTGACGTCAAT
GGGAGTTTGTTTTGGCACCAAAATCAACGGGACTTTCCAAAATGTCGTAACAACTCCG
Features (pLannotate 1.2.2; 16 found; start..end, strand, type, name):
     88..162     +  CDS            COX8 presequence: mitochondrial presequence of human cytochrome c oxidase subunit VIII (Rizutto et al., 1989)
    182..255     +  CDS            COX8 presequence (fragment): mitochondrial presequence of human cytochrome c oxidase subunit VIII (Rizutto et al., 1989)
    271..288     +  misc_feature   MCS (fragment): multiple cloning site
    292..1011    +  CDS            EGFP: the original enhanced GFP (Yang et al., 1996) mammalian codon-optimized
   1027..1110    +  CDS            large T antigen (fragment): large T antigen from SV40 (simian virus 40)
   1133..1254    +  polyA_signal   SV40 poly(A) signal: SV40 polyadenylation signal
   1288..1716    -  rep_origin     f1 ori (sequence partly withheld): f1 bacteriophage origin of replication; arrow indicates direction of (+) strand synthesis
   1743..1847    +  promoter       AmpR promoter: bla
   1849..2206    +  promoter       SV40 promoter: SV40 enhancer and early promoter
   2241..3035    +  CDS            NeoR/KanR: aminoglycoside phosphotransferase from Tn5; aph(3')-II (or nptII); confers resistance to neomycin, kanamycin, and G418 (Geneticin®)
   3056..3208    +  CDS            ble (fragment): BLE_KLEPN - Experimental evidence at protein level: Swiss-Prot protein existence level 1. Binding protein with a strong affinity to the bleomycin family of antibiotics. Binds to CL990; an antimitotic-antibiotic compound. From Klebsiella pneumoniae.
   3267..3314    +  polyA_signal   HSV TK poly(A) signal: herpes simplex virus thymidine kinase polyadenylation signal (Cole and Stacy, 1985)
   3405..3421    -  polyA_signal   bGH poly(A) signal (fragment): bovine growth hormone polyadenylation signal
   3643..4231    +  rep_origin     ori: high-copy-number ColE1/pMB1/pBR322/pUC origin of replication
   4406..4709    +  enhancer       CMV enhancer: human cytomegalovirus immediate early enhancer
   4710..59      +  promoter       CMV promoter (across the origin): human cytomegalovirus (CMV) immediate early promoter
