[The description below was written by a language model from this plasmid's Addgene catalogue record and pLannotate feature annotations shown in this document.]
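Description:
pMF1762 is a mammalian expression plasmid of about 4.85 kb that produces a mitochondrially targeted form of the redox-sensitive fluorescent protein roGFP2 (mt-roGFP2). It was built on the Evrogen pKillerRed-dmito backbone by removing the BamHI/NotI fragment and inserting the roGFP2 coding sequence in its place; the 5′ BamHI site was destroyed in the process, while the NotI site remains. The plasmid replicates at high copy in E. coli from a ColE1/pUC-type origin and also carries an f1 origin. A single Tn5 NeoR/KanR gene provides both selections. The bacterial bla promoter drives it for kanamycin resistance, and the SV40 enhancer/early promoter, with an HSV TK polyadenylation signal, drives it for G418 selection in mammalian cells.

The expression cassette is driven by the CMV immediate-early enhancer and promoter. Two tandem copies of the mitochondrial presequence of human cytochrome c oxidase subunit VIII follow, consistent with the duplicated targeting signal of the "dmito" backbone. They are joined through a short remnant of the multiple cloning site to the fluorescent protein reading frame, and the cassette ends in an SV40 poly(A) signal. The automated annotation labels this reading frame as EGFP, which is expected because roGFP2 is an EGFP-derived variant. It carries engineered surface cysteines whose disulfide state shifts the excitation spectrum, allowing ratiometric readout of redox state. The short large T antigen, ble and bGH poly(A) fragments are probably backbone remnants or annotation matches, not functional parts.

Both annotated sequences, one from the depositor and one from repository sequencing, are the same length and show the same features, differing only in their start coordinate. The construct is used to monitor the redox state inside mitochondria of living mammalian cells. The associated study examined oxidative stress and redox cross-talk between peroxisomes and other organelles.
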