Addgene plasmid #125583: pMF1762
Purpose: Expresses mitochondrial roGFP2 (mt-roGFP2) in mammalian cells
Depositing lab: Marc Fransen. Depositing organization: Katholieke Universiteit Leuven. Publication: Intraperoxisomal redox balance in mammalian cells: oxidative stress and interorganellar cross-talk. Ivashchenko O, Van Veldhoven PP, Brees C, Ho YS, Terlecky SR, Fransen M. Mol Biol Cell. 2011 May;22(9):1440-51. doi: 10.1091/mbc.E10-11-0919. Epub 2011 Mar 3. PubMed 21372177.
Backbone
  Vector backbone: pKillerRed-dmito
  Backbone manufacturer: Evrogen
  Backbone size w/o insert (bp): 4129
  Total vector size (bp): 4852
  Modifications to backbone: removal of the BamHI/NotI fragment
  Vector type: Mammalian Expression
  Selectable markers: Neomycin (select with G418)
Growth in bacteria
  Bacterial resistance: Kanamycin, 50 μg/mL
  Growth temperature: 37°C
  Growth strain: DH5alpha
  Growth instructions: Depositing lab recommends using Top10F' cells
  Copy number: High Copy
Gene/Insert
  Gene/Insert name: mt-roGFP2
  Species: Synthetic
  Insert size (bp): 924
  Promoter: CMV
  Cloning method: Restriction Enzyme; 5′ cloning site BamHI (destroyed during cloning); 3′ cloning site NotI (not destroyed)
  Sequencing primers: 5′ pEGFP-N1-f; 3′ pEGFP-C-R
Resource information
  A portion of this plasmid was derived from a plasmid made by: Dr. Jim Remington (Institute of Molecular Biology, Oregon, USA)
Terms and licenses: Academic/Nonprofit Terms; Industry Terms: Not Available to Industry
How to cite: pMF1762 was a gift from Marc Fransen (Addgene plasmid # 125583 ; http://n2t.net/addgene:125583 ; RRID:Addgene_125583)
